>Addgene plasmid #61507 | Golgi-ABKAR | depositor partial sequence | sequence record 100219 | Author's partial sequence
NNNNNNNNNNNNNNNNGCNNAGCTCTCTGGCTANCTAGAGAACCCACTGCTTACTGGCTTATCGAAATTA
ATACGACTCACTATAGGGAGACCCAAGCTTGCGGCCGCCACCATGGGCAACTTGAAGAGCGTGGCCCAGG
AGCCTGGGCCACCCTGCGGACTTGGACTGGGTCTGGGACTTGGATTGTGCGGCAAGCAGGGCCCAGCCAC
CCCGGCAGGTGGAGGTGGTGGAGGAGGTGGAGGTGGGGATCCCATGGTGAGCAAGGGCGAGGAGCTGTTC
ACCGGGGTGGTGCCCATCCTGGTCGAGCTGGACGGCGACGTAAACGGCCACAAGTTCAGCGTGTCCGGCG
AGGGCGAGGGCGATGCCACCTACGGCAAGCTGACCCTGAAGTTCATCTGCACCACCGGCAAGCTGCCCGT
GCCCTGGCCCACCCTCGTGACCACCCTGAGCTGGGGCGTGCAGTGCTTCGCCCGCTACCCCGACCACATG
AAGCAGCACGACTTCTTCAAGTCCGCCATGCCCGAAGGCTACGTCCAGGAGCGCACCATCTTCTTCAAGG
ACGACGGCAACTACAAGACCCGCGCCGAGGTGAAGTTCGAGGGCGACACCCTGGTGAACCGCATCGAGCT
GAAGGGCATCGACTTCAAGGAGGACGGCAACATCCTGGGGCACAAGCTGGAGTACAACGCCATCCACGGC
AACGTCTATATCACCGCCGACAAGCAGAAGAACGGCATCAAGGCCAACTTCGGCCTCAACTGCAACATCG
AGGACGGCAGCGTGCAGCTCGCCGACCACTACCAGCAGAACACCCCCATCGGCGACGGCCCCGTGCTGCT
GCCCGACAACCACTACCTGAGCACCCAGTCCAAGCTGAGCAAAGACCCCAACGAGAAGCGCGATCACATG
GTCCTGCTGGAGTTCGTGACCGCCGCCGGGATCACTCTCGGCATGGACGAGCTGTACAAGCGCATGCATA
AGTTTTCTCAAGAACAGATCGGCGAAAACATTGTGTGCAGGGTCATTTGTACCACGGGTCAAATTCCCAT
CCGAGATTTGTCAGCTGATATTTCACAAGTGCTTAAGGAAAAACGATCCATAAAGAAAGTTTGGACATTT
GGTAGAAACCCAGCCTGTGACTATCATTTAGGAAACATTTCAAGACTGTCAAATAAGCATTTCCAAATAC
TACTAGGAGAAGACGGTAACCTTTTATTGAATGACATTTCCACTAATGGGACCTGGTTAAATGGGCAAAA
AGTCGAGAAGAACAGCAATCAGTTACTGTCTCAAGGTGATGAAATAACCGTTGGTGTAGGCGTGGAATCA
GATATTTTATCTCTGGTCATTTTCATAAACGACAAATTTAAGCAGTGCCTCGAGCAGAACAAAGTTGATC
GCTCTGCAGGTAAGCCAGGCAGCGGCGAGGGCAGCACCAAGATGCGTCGTGTCGCCACCCTGGTGGACCT
CGGCACCGGCGGCAGCGAGCTCATGGGCGGCGTGCAGCTCGCCGACCACTACCAGCAGAACACCCCCATC
GGCGACGGCCCCGTGCTGCTGCCCGACAACCACTACCTGAGCTACCAGTCCAAGCTGAGCAAAGACCCCA
ACGAGAAGCGCGATCACATGGTCCTGCTGGAGTTCGTGACCGCCGCCGGGATCACTCTCGGCATGGACGA
GCTGTACAAGGGAGGTACCGGTGGATCTATGGTGAGCAAGGGCGAGGAGCTGTTCACCGGGGTGGTGCCC
ATCCTGGTCGAGCTGGACGGCGACGTAAACGGCCACAAGTTCAGCGTGTCCGGCGAGGGCGAGGGCGATG
CCACCTACGGCAAGCTGACCCTGAAGCTGATCTGCACCACCGGCAAGCTGCCCGTGCCCTGGCCCACCCT
CGTGACCACCCTGGGCTACGGCCTTCAGTGCTTCGCCCGCTACCCCGACCACATGAAGCAGCACGACTTC
TTCAAGTCCGCCATGCCCGAAGGCTACGTCCAGGAGCGCACCATCTTCTTCAAGGACGACGGCAACTACA
AGACCCGCGCCGAGGTGAAGTTCGAGGGCGACACCCTGGTGAACCGCATCGAGCTGAAGGGCATCGACTT
CAAGGAGGACGGCAACATCCTGGGGCACAAGCTGGAGTACAACTACAACAGCCACAACGTCTATATCACC
GCCGACAAGCAGAAGAACGGCATCAAGGCCAACTTCAAGATCCGCCACAACATCGAGGAATTC
