>Addgene plasmid #61507 | Golgi-ABKAR | addgene partial sequence | sequence record 101036 | CMV-F 5'-CGCAAATGGGCGGTAGGCGTG-3'
CTAGAGAACCCACTGCTTACTGGCTTATCGAAATTAATACGACTCACTATAGGGAGACCCAAGCTTGCGG
CCGCCACCATGGGCAACTTGAAGAGCGTGGCCCAGGAGCCTGGGCCACCCTGCGGACTTGGACTGGGTCT
GGGACTTGGATTGTGCGGCAAGCAGGGCCCAGCCACCCCGGCAGGTGGAGGTGGTGGAGGAGGTGGAGGT
GGGGATCCCATGGTGAGCAAGGGCGAGGAGCTGTTCACCGGGGTGGTGCCCATCCTGGTCGAGCTGGACG
GCGACGTAAACGGCCACAAGTTCAGCGTGTCCGGCGAGGGCGAGGGCGATGCCACCTACGGCAAGCTGAC
CCTGAAGTTCATCTGCACCACCGGCAAGCTGCCCGTGCCCTGGCCCACCCTCGTGACCACCCTGAGCTGG
GGCGTGCAGTGCTTCGCCCGCTACCCCGACCACATGAAGCAGCACGACTTCTTCAAGTCCGCCATGCCCG
AAGGCTACGTCCAGGAGCGCACCATCTTCTTCAAGGACGACGGCAACTACAAGACCCGCGCCGAGGTGAA
GTTCGAGGGCGACACCCTGGTGAACCGCATCGAGCTGAAGGGCATCGACTTCAAGGAGGACGGCAACATC
CTGGGGCACAAGCTGGAGTACAACGCCATCCACGGCAACGTCTATATCACCGCCGACAAGCAGAAGAACG
GCATCAAGGCCAACTTCGGCCTCAACTGCAACATCGAGGA
