>Addgene plasmid #61507 | Golgi-ABKAR | addgene partial sequence | sequence record 101037 | BGH-rev 5'-TAGAAGGCACAGTCGAGG-3'
GCTCATGGGCGGCGTGCAGCTCGCCGACCACTACCAGCAGAACACCCCCATCGGCGACGGCCCCGTGCTG
CTGCCCGACAACCACTACCTGAGCTACCAGTCCAAGCTGAGCAAAGACCCCAACGAGAAGCGCGATCACA
TGGTCCTGCTGGAGTTCGTGACCGCCGCCGGGATCACTCTCGGCATGGACGAGCTGTACAAGGGAGGTAC
CGGTGGATCTATGGTGAGCAAGGGCGAGGAGCTGTTCACCGGGGTGGTGCCCATCCTGGTCGAGCTGGAC
GGCGACGTAAACGGCCACAAGTTCAGCGTGTCCGGCGAGGGCGAGGGCGATGCCACCTACGGCAAGCTGA
CCCTGAAGCTGATCTGCACCACCGGCAAGCTGCCCGTGCCCTGGCCCACCCTCGTGACCACCCTGGGCTA
CGGCCTTCAGTGCTTCGCCCGCTACCCCGACCACATGAAGCAGCACGACTTCTTCAAGTCCGCCATGCCC
GAAGGCTACGTCCAGGAGCGCACCATCTTCTTCAAGGACGACGGCAACTACAAGACCCGCGCCGAGGTGA
AGTTCGAGGGCGACACCCTGGTGAACCGCATCGAGCTGAAGGGCATCGACTTCAAGGAGGACGGCAACAT
CCTGGGGCACAAGCTGGAGTACAACTACAACAGCCACAACGTCTATATCACCGCCGACAAGCAGAAGAAC
GGCATCAAGGCCAACTTCAAGATCCGCCACAACATCGAGGAATTCTGCAGATATCCATCACACTGGCGGC
CGCTCGAGCATGCATCTAGA
