>Addgene plasmid #61507 | Golgi-ABKAR | addgene partial sequence | sequence record 101759 | YPL153C-F 5'-GGTAGAAACCCAGCCTGTGA-3'
GCATTTCCAAATACTACTAGGAGAAGACGGTAACCTTTTATTGAATGACATTTCCACTAATGGGACCTGG
TTAAATGGGCAAAAAGTCGAGAAGAACAGCAATCAGTTACTGTCTCAAGGTGATGAAATAACCGTTGGTG
TAGGCGTGGAATCAGATATTTTATCTCTGGTCATTTTCATAAACGACAAATTTAAGCAGTGCCTCGAGCA
GAACAAAGTTGATCGCTCTGCAGGTAAGCCAGGCAGCGGCGAGGGCAGCACCAAGATGCGTCGTGTCGCC
ACCCTGGTGGACCTCGGCACCGGCGGCAGCGAGCTCATGGGCGGCGTGCAGCTCGCCGACCACTACCAGC
AGAACACCCCCATCGGCGACGGCCCCGTGCTGCTGCCCGACAACCACTACCTGAGCTACCAGTCCAAGCT
GAGCAAAGACCCCAACGAGAAGCGCGATCACATGGTCCTGCTGGAGTTCGTGACCGCCGCCGGGATCACT
CTCGGCATGGACGAGCTGTACAAGGGAGGTACCGGTGGATCTATGGTGAGCAAGGGCGAGGAGCTGTTCA
CCGGGGTGGTGCCCATCCTGGTCGAGCTGGACGGCGACGTAAACGGCCACAAGTTCAGCGTGTCCGGCGA
GGGCGAGGGCGATGCCACCTACGGCAAGCTGACCCTGAAGCTGATCTGCACCACCGGCAAGCTGCCCGTG
CCCTGGCCCACCCTCGTGACCACCCTGGGCTACGGCCTTCAGTGCTTCGCCCGCTACCCCGACCACATGA
AGCAGCACGACTTCTTCAAGTCCGCCATGCCCGAAGGCTACGTCCAGGAGCGCACCATCTTCTTCAAGGA
CGACGGCAACTAC
