[The description below was written by a language model from this plasmid's Addgene catalogue record.]
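Description:
Golgi-ABKAR is a mammalian expression plasmid built on the pcDNA3 backbone that encodes a genetically encoded biosensor for AMP-activated protein kinase (AMPK) activity, directed to the Golgi apparatus. The sensor coding sequence was inserted by restriction cloning between BamHI and NheI sites and is transcribed from the strong constitutive CMV promoter. The listed reverse sequencing primer site implies that the bovine growth hormone polyadenylation region typical of pcDNA3 lies downstream of the insert. The plasmid is propagated in standard E. coli cloning strains under ampicillin selection, and its copy number is recorded as unknown. No feature table accompanies the record, so other backbone elements, such as the origin of replication or any mammalian selection marker, are not explicitly documented here.

The defining feature of this version of the sensor is a short Golgi-targeting signal fused to the N terminus of the biosensor. The depositor comments give this signal only as a nucleotide sequence and do not name the protein it derives from. Tethering the reporter to this compartment restricts the readout to AMPK activity at the Golgi rather than reporting a whole-cell average. The record does not detail the internal architecture of the sensor, such as its fluorescent proteins, substrate motif or phospho-binding domain, nor the species of origin of its components. The associated publication concerns compartmentalized AMPK signaling studied with genetically encoded sensors and actuators. In line with that work, the construct is intended for transfection into mammalian cells and live-cell monitoring of AMPK activity at the Golgi, presumably alongside comparable sensors aimed at other subcellular locations.
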