Addgene plasmid #61507: Golgi-ABKAR
Purpose: Expression of AMPK biosensor targeted to the Golgi
Depositing lab: Takanari Inoue & Jin Zhang. Publication: Compartmentalized AMPK signaling illuminated by genetically encoded molecular sensors and actuators. Miyamoto T, Rho E, Sample V, Akano H, Magari M, Ueno T, Gorshkov K, Chen M, Tokumitsu H, Zhang J, Inoue T. Cell Rep. 2015 Apr 28;11(4):657-70. doi: 10.1016/j.celrep.2015.03.057. Epub 2015 Apr 16. PubMed 25892241.
Backbone
  Vector backbone: pcDNA3
  Backbone manufacturer: Invitrogen
  Vector type: Mammalian Expression
Growth in bacteria
  Bacterial resistance: Ampicillin, 100 μg/mL
  Growth temperature: 37°C
  Growth strain: DH5alpha
  Copy number: Unknown
Gene/Insert
  Gene/Insert name: AMPK Biosensor
  Promoter: CMV
  Tag / fusion protein: Golgi-targeting signal (see comments) (N terminal on insert)
  Cloning method: Restriction Enzyme; 5′ cloning site BamHI (not destroyed); 3′ cloning site NheI (unknown if destroyed)
  Sequencing primers: 5′ CMV Forward; 3′ BGH-rev
Terms and licenses: Academic/Nonprofit Terms; Industry Terms: Not Available to Industry
Depositor comments: Golgi-targeting signal: AGCGTGGCCCAGGAGCCTGGGCCACCCTGCGGACTTGGACTGGGTCTGGGACTTGGATTGTGCGGCAAGCAGGGCCCAGCCACCCCGGCAGGTGGAGGTGGTGGAGGAGGTGGAGGT
How to cite: Golgi-ABKAR was a gift from Takanari Inoue & Jin Zhang (Addgene plasmid # 61507 ; http://n2t.net/addgene:61507 ; RRID:Addgene_61507)
